Addgene plasmid #220234: H6Gb1-CREB(1-280) C90A, T172C, T259C
Purpose: bacterial expression of CREB1 domains
Depositing lab: Peter Wright. Depositing organization: Scripps California (The Scripps Research Institute). Publication: Glutamine-rich regions of the disordered CREB transactivation domain mediate dynamic intra- and intermolecular interactions. Martinez-Yamout MA, Nasir I, Shnitkind S, Ellis JP, Berlow RB, Kroon G, Deniz AA, Dyson HJ, Wright PE. Proc Natl Acad Sci U S A. 2023 Nov 21;120(47):e2313835120. doi: 10.1073/pnas.2313835120. Epub 2023 Nov 14. PubMed 37971402.
Backbone
  Vector backbone: pet21d
  Vector type: Bacterial Expression
Growth in bacteria
  Bacterial resistance: Ampicillin, 100 μg/mL
  Growth temperature: 37°C
  Growth strain: DH5alpha
  Copy number: Low Copy
Gene/Insert
  Gene/Insert name: CREB1
  Species: R. norvegicus (rat)
  Insert size (bp): 848
  Mutation: C90A, T172C, T259C
  Entrez Gene: Creb1 (a.k.a. Creb)
  Promoter: T7
  Tag / fusion protein: His6-GB1-tev (N terminal on backbone)
  Cloning method: Other
  Sequencing primers: 5′ T7; 3′ T7
Terms and licenses: Academic/Nonprofit Terms; Industry Terms: Not Available to Industry
How to cite: H6Gb1-CREB(1-280) C90A, T172C, T259C was a gift from Peter Wright (Addgene plasmid # 220234 ; http://n2t.net/addgene:220234 ; RRID:Addgene_220234)
