[The description below was written by a language model from this plasmid's Addgene catalogue record and pLannotate feature annotations shown in this document.]
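Description:
H6Gb1-CREB(1-280) C90A, T172C, T259C is a bacterial expression plasmid built on the pET21d backbone for producing a fragment of rat CREB1 (Creb1) in E. coli. It carries a ColE1/pBR322-type origin together with the rop gene and bom region, consistent with its listed low copy number. It also has an f1 phage origin and a β-lactamase gene for ampicillin selection. Short tetracycline-resistance fragments in the feature table are pBR322-derived remnants rather than functional markers.

Expression is driven by a T7 promoter followed by a lac operator and the T7 gene 10 ribosome binding site. The plasmid-borne lacI gene keeps transcription repressed until IPTG is added, in a host that supplies T7 RNA polymerase. The open reading frame begins with a His6 affinity tag, followed by the GB1 domain of streptococcal protein G, which is commonly used to improve solubility and expression. A TEV protease cleavage site then allows the tags to be removed from the CREB portion after purification. A T7 terminator lies downstream.

The catalogue describes the insert as residues 1-280 (848 bp) with the substitutions C90A, T172C and T259C. The automated annotation instead marks a Creb1 match of about 1 kb, roughly full-length coding sequence, so the truncation may be set by an internal stop codon; the record does not resolve this. The backbone C-terminal His tag annotated after the insert is probably not translated, though this too is not stated. The stated purpose is bacterial expression of CREB1 domains, and the associated publication concerns the disordered CREB transactivation domain. The record does not explain why one cysteine was removed and two were introduced.
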