Features (pLannotate 1.2.2; 22 found; start..end, strand, type, name):
    132..153     -  protein_bind   CAP binding site: CAP binding activates transcription in the presence of cAMP. E. coli catabolite activator protein
    166..1248    -  CDS            lacI: lac repressor; lacI; The lac repressor binds to the lac operator to inhibit transcription in E. coli. This inhibition can be relieved by adding lactose or isopropyl-β-D-thiogalactopyranoside (IPTG).
   1249..1326    -  promoter       lacI promoter: lacI
   1334..1613    -  CDS            TcR (fragment): tetracycline efflux protein; tet; confers resistance to tetracycline
   1635..1653    +  promoter       T7 promoter: promoter for bacteriophage T7 RNA polymerase
   1654..1678    +  protein_bind   lac operator: The lac repressor binds to the lac operator to inhibit transcription in E. coli. This inhibition can be relieved by adding lactose or isopropyl-β-D-thiogalactopyranoside (IPTG). lac repressor encoded by lacI
   1693..1715    +  RBS            RBS: efficient ribosome binding site from bacteriophage T7 gene 10 (Olins and Rangwala, 1989)
   1728..1744    +  CDS            capTEV™ (fragment): composite tag for in vivo biotinylation, TEV protease cleavage, and 6xHis tagging
   1758..1922    +  CDS            spg (fragment) (sequence withheld): SPG1_STRSG - Experimental evidence at protein level: Swiss-Prot protein existence level 1. Binds to the constant Fc region of IgG with high affinity. From Streptococcus sp. group G.
   1947..1967    +  CDS            TEV site: tobacco etch virus (TEV) protease recognition and cleavage site
   1974..2996    +  CDS            Creb1: CREB1_RAT - Also known as Creb-1. Experimental evidence at protein level: Swiss-Prot protein existence level 1. Phosphorylation-dependent transcription factor that stimulates transcription upon binding to the DNA cAMP response element (CRE), a sequence present in many viral and cellular promoters. Transcription activation is enhanced by the TORC coactivators which act independently of Ser-119 phosphorylation. Involved in different cellular processes including the synchronization of circadian rhythmicity and the differentiation of adipose cells (By similarity). From Rattus norvegicus (Rat).
   3048..3065    +  CDS            9xHis (fragment): 9xHis affinity tag
   3075..3124    +  CDS            SET1 (fragment): solubility-enhancement tag derived from T7 phage gene 10B
   3132..3179    +  terminator     T7 terminator: transcription terminator for bacteriophage T7 RNA polymerase
   3216..3644    +  rep_origin     f1 ori (sequence partly withheld): f1 bacteriophage origin of replication; arrow indicates direction of (+) strand synthesis
   3697..3801    +  promoter       AmpR promoter: bla
   3802..4662    +  CDS            AmpR: β-lactamase; bla; confers resistance to ampicillin, carbenicillin, and related antibiotics
   4833..5421    +  rep_origin     ori: high-copy-number ColE1/pMB1/pBR322/pUC origin of replication
   5607..5746    -  misc_feature   bom: basis of mobility region from pBR322
   5848..6039    -  CDS            rop: Rop protein, which maintains plasmids at low copy number; rop
   6056..6436    +  CDS            YPB1_ECOLX: Protein predicted: Swiss-Prot protein existence level 4. From Escherichia coli.
   6508..117     -  CDS            TcR (fragment) (across the origin): tetracycline efflux protein; tet; confers resistance to tetracycline
>Addgene plasmid #220234 | H6Gb1-CREB(1-280) C90A, T172C, T259C | addgene full sequence | sequence record 436005 | Addgene NGS Result
ACCTGTCCTACGAGTTGCATGATAAAGAAGACAGTCATAAGTGCGGCGACGATAGTCATGCCCCGCGCCC
ACCGGAAGGAGCTGACTGGGTTGAAGGCTCTCAAGGGCATCGGTCGAGATCCCGGTGCCTAATGAGTGAG
CTAACTTACATTAATTGCGTTGCGCTCACTGCCCGCTTTCCAGTCGGGAAACCTGTCGTGCCAGCTGCAT
TAATGAATCGGCCAACGCGCGGGGAGAGGCGGTTTGCGTATTGGGCGCCAGGGTGGTTTTTCTTTTCACC
AGTGAGACGGGCAACAGCTGATTGCCCTTCACCGCCTGGCCCTGAGAGAGTTGCAGCAAGCGGTCCACGC
TGGTTTGCCCCAGCAGGCGAAAATCCTGTTTGATGGTGGTTAACGGCGGGATATAACATGAGCTGTCTTC
GGTATCGTCGTATCCCACTACCGAGATATCCGCACCAACGCGCAGCCCGGACTCGGTAATGGCGCGCATT
GCGCCCAGCGCCATCTGATCGTTGGCAACCAGCATCGCAGTGGGAACGATGCCCTCATTCAGCATTTGCA
TGGTTTGTTGAAAACCGGACATGGCACTCCAGTCGCCTTCCCGTTCCGCTATCGGCTGAATTTGATTGCG
AGTGAGATATTTATGCCAGCCAGCCAGACGCAGACGCGCCGAGACAGAACTTAATGGGCCCGCTAACAGC
GCGATTTGCTGGTGACCCAATGCGACCAGATGCTCCACGCCCAGTCGCGTACCGTCTTCATGGGAGAAAA
TAATACTGTTGATGGGTGTCTGGTCAGAGACATCAAGAAATAACGCCGGAACATTAGTGCAGGCAGCTTC
CACAGCAATGGCATCCTGGTCATCCAGCGGATAGTTAATGATCAGCCCACTGACGCGTTGCGCGAGAAGA
TTGTGCACCGCCGCTTTACAGGCTTCGACGCCGCTTCGTTCTACCATCGACACCACCACGCTGGCACCCA
GTTGATCGGCGCGAGATTTAATCGCCGCGACAATTTGCGACGGCGCGTGCAGGGCCAGACTGGAGGTGGC
AACGCCAATCAGCAACGACTGTTTGCCCGCCAGTTGTTGTGCCACGCGGTTGGGAATGTAATTCAGCTCC
GCCATCGCCGCTTCCACTTTTTCCCGCGTTTTCGCAGAAACGTGGCTGGCCTGGTTCACCACGCGGGAAA
CGGTCTGATAAGAGACACCGGCATACTCTGCGACATCGTATAACGTTACTGGTTTCACATTCACCACCCT
GAATTGACTCTCTTCCGGGCGCTATCATGCCATACCGCGAAAGGTTTTGCGCCATTCGATGGTGTCCGGG
ATCTCGACGCTCTCCCTTATGCGACTCCTGCATTAGGAAGCAGCCCAGTAGTAGGTTGAGGCCGTTGAGC
ACCGCCGCCGCAAGGAATGGTGCATGCAAGGAGATGGCGCCCAACAGTCCCCCGGCCACGGGGCCTGCCA
CCATACCCACGCCGAAACAAGCGCTCATGAGCCCGAAGTGGCGAGCCCGATCTTCCCCATCGGTGATGTC
GGCGATATAGGCGCCAGCAACCGCACCTGTGGCGCCGGTGATGCCGGCCACGATGCGTCCGGCGTAGAGG
ATCGAGATCTCGATCCCGCGAAATTAATACGACTCACTATAGGGGAATTGTGAGCGGATAACAATTCCCC
TCTAGAAATAATTTTGTTTAACTTTAAGAAGGAGATATACCATGGGCCATCATCATCATCATCACAGCAG
CGGC
[168 nt withheld, positions 1755-1922]
GAATTCAGCAGCGGCAGCAGCGGCGAAAACCTGTATTTTCAGGGCTCCCATATGACCATGGACTCTGGAG
CAGACAACCAGCAGAGTGGAGATGCTGCTGTAACAGAAGCTGAAAGTCAACAAATGACAGTTCAAGCCCA
GCCACAGATTGCCACATTAGCCCAGGTATCCATGCCAGCAGCTCATGCGACGTCATCTGCTCCCACTGTA
ACCTTAGTGCAGCTGCCCAATGGGCAGACAGTCCAGGTCCATGGGGTCATCCAGGCGGCCCAGCCATCAG
TTATTCAGTCTCCACAAGTCCAAACAGTTCAGTCTTCCGCGAAGGACTTAAAAAGACTTTTCTCCGGAAC
TCAGATTTCAACTATTGCAGAAAGTGAAGATTCACAGGAGTCTGTGGATAGTGTAACTGATTCCCAAAAA
CGAAGGGAAATCCTTTCAAGGAGGCCTTCCTACAGGAAAATTTTGAATGACTTATCTTCTGATGCACCAG
GGGTGCCAAGGATTGAAGAAGAAAAATCAGAAGAAGAGACTTCAGCCCCTGCCATCACCACTGTAACAGT
GCCATGCCCGATTTACCAAACTAGCAGTGGGCAGTATATTGCCATTACCCAGGGAGGAGCAATACAGCTG
GCTAACAATGGTACCGATGGGGTACAGGGCCTGCAGACATTAACCATGACCAATGCAGCTGCCACTCAGC
CGGGTACTACCATTCTACAATATGCACAGACCACTGATGGACAGCAGATTCTAGTGCCCAGCAACCAAGT
TGTTGTTCAAGCTGCCTCTGGTGATGTACAAACATACCAGATTCGCACAGCACCCTGCAGCACCATTGCC
CCTGGAGTTGTTATGGCGTCCTCCCCAGCACTTCCTACACAGCCTGCTGAATAATAGGCACGAAAGAGAG
AGGTTCGTCTAATGAAGAACAGGGAAGCAGCAAGAGAATCTCGTAGAAAGAAGAAAGAATATGTGAAATC
TTTAGAGAACAGAGTGGCAGTGCTTGAAAACCAAAACAAAACATTGATTGAGGAGCTAAAAGCACTTAAG
GACCTTTACTCCCACAAGTCAGATTAATAGGATCCGAATTCGAGCTCCGTCGACAAGCTTGCGGCCGCAC
TCGAGCACCACCACCACCACCACTGAGATCCGGCTGCTAACAAAGCCCGAAAGGAAGCTGAGTTGGCTGC
TGCCACCGCTGAGCAATAACTAGCATAACCCCTTGGGGCCTCTAAACGGGTCTTGAGGGGTTTTTTGCTG
AAAGGAGGAACTATATCCGGATTGGCGAATGGG
[124 nt withheld, positions 3216-3339]
C
[91 nt withheld, positions 3341-3431]
A
[49 nt withheld, positions 3433-3481]
CCTTTGACGTTGGAGTCCACGTTCTTT
[37 nt withheld, positions 3509-3545]
ACCCTATCTCGGTCTATTCTTTTGATTTATAAGGGATTTTGCCGATTTCGGCCTATTGGTTAAAAAATGA
GCTGATTTAACAAAAATTTAACGCGAATTTTAACAAAATATTAACGCTTACAATTTAGGTGGCACTTTTC
GGGGAAATGTGCGCGGAACCCCTATTTGTTTATTTTTCTAAATACATTCAAATATGTATCCGCTCATGAG
ACAATAACCCTGATAAATGCTTCAATAATATTGAAAAAGGAAGAGTATGAGTATTCAACATTTCCGTGTC
GCCCTTATTCCCTTTTTTGCGGCATTTTGCCTTCCTGTTTTTGCTCACCCAGAAACGCTGGTGAAAGTAA
AAGATGCTGAAGATCAGTTGGGTGCACGAGTGGGTTACATCGAACTGGATCTCAACAGCGGTAAGATCCT
TGAGAGTTTTCGCCCCGAAGAACGTTTTCCAATGATGAGCACTTTTAAAGTTCTGCTATGTGGCGCGGTA
TTATCCCGTATTGACGCCGGGCAAGAGCAACTCGGTCGCCGCATACACTATTCTCAGAATGACTTGGTTG
AGTACTCACCAGTCACAGAAAAGCATCTTACGGATGGCATGACAGTAAGAGAATTATGCAGTGCTGCCAT
AACCATGAGTGATAACACTGCGGCCAACTTACTTCTGACAACGATCGGAGGACCGAAGGAGCTAACCGCT
TTTTTGCACAACATGGGGGATCATGTAACTCGCCTTGATCGTTGGGAACCGGAGCTGAATGAAGCCATAC
CAAACGACGAGCGTGACACCACGATGCCTGCAGCAATGGCAACAACGTTGCGCAAACTATTAACTGGCGA
ACTACTTACTCTAGCTTCCCGGCAACAATTAATAGACTGGATGGAGGCGGATAAAGTTGCAGGACCACTT
CTGCGCTCGGCCCTTCCGGCTGGCTGGTTTATTGCTGATAAATCTGGAGCCGGTGAGCGTGGGTCTCGCG
GTATCATTGCAGCACTGGGGCCAGATGGTAAGCCCTCCCGTATCGTAGTTATCTACACGACGGGGAGTCA
GGCAACTATGGATGAACGAAATAGACAGATCGCTGAGATAGGTGCCTCACTGATTAAGCATTGGTAACTG
TCAGACCAAGTTTACTCATATATACTTTAGATTGATTTAAAACTTCATTTTTAATTTAAAAGGATCTAGG
TGAAGATCCTTTTTGATAATCTCATGACCAAAATCCCTTAACGTGAGTTTTCGTTCCACTGAGCGTCAGA
CCCCGTAGAAAAGATCAAAGGATCTTCTTGAGATCCTTTTTTTCTGCGCGTAATCTGCTGCTTGCAAACA
AAAAAACCACCGCTACCAGCGGTGGTTTGTTTGCCGGATCAAGAGCTACCAACTCTTTTTCCGAAGGTAA
CTGGCTTCAGCAGAGCGCAGATACCAAATACTGTCCTTCTAGTGTAGCCGTAGTTAGGCCACCACTTCAA
GAACTCTGTAGCACCGCCTACATACCTCGCTCTGCTAATCCTGTTACCAGTGGCTGCTGCCAGTGGCGAT
AAGTCGTGTCTTACCGGGTTGGACTCAAGACGATAGTTACCGGATAAGGCGCAGCGGTCGGGCTGAACGG
GGGGTTCGTGCACACAGCCCAGCTTGGAGCGAACGACCTACACCGAACTGAGATACCTACAGCGTGAGCT
ATGAGAAAGCGCCACGCTTCCCGAAGGGAGAAAGGCGGACAGGTATCCGGTAAGCGGCAGGGTCGGAACA
GGAGAGCGCACGAGGGAGCTTCCAGGGGGAAACGCCTGGTATCTTTATAGTCCTGTCGGGTTTCGCCACC
TCTGACTTGAGCGTCGATTTTTGTGATGCTCGTCAGGGGGGCGGAGCCTATGGAAAAACGCCAGCAACGC
GGCCTTTTTACGGTTCCTGGCCTTTTGCTGGCCTTTTGCTCACATGTTCTTTCCTGCGTTATCCCCTGAT
TCTGTGGATAACCGTATTACCGCCTTTGAGTGAGCTGATACCGCTCGCCGCAGCCGAACGACCGAGCGCA
GCGAGTCAGTGAGCGAGGAAGCGGAAGAGCGCCTGATGCGGTATTTTCTCCTTACGCATCTGTGCGGTAT
TTCACACCGCAATGGTGCACTCTCAGTACAATCTGCTCTGATGCCGCATAGTTAAGCCAGTATACACTCC
GCTATCGCTACGTGACTGGGTCATGGCTGCGCCCCGACACCCGCCAACACCCGCTGACGCGCCCTGACGG
GCTTGTCTGCTCCCGGCATCCGCTTACAGACAAGCTGTGACCGTCTCCGGGAGCTGCATGTGTCAGAGGT
TTTCACCGTCATCACCGAAACGCGCGAGGCAGCTGCGGTAAAGCTCATCAGCGTGGTCGTGAAGCGATTC
ACAGATGTCTGCCTGTTCATCCGCGTCCAGCTCGTTGAGTTTCTCCAGAAGCGTTAATGTCTGGCTTCTG
ATAAAGCGGGCCATGTTAAGGGCGGTTTTTTCCTGTTTGGTCACTGATGCCTCCGTGTAAGGGGGATTTC
TGTTCATGGGGGTAATGATACCGATGAAACGAGAGAGGATGCTCACGATACGGGTTACTGATGATGAACA
TGCCCGGTTACTGGAACGTTGTGAGGGTAAACAACTGGCGGTATGGATGCGGCGGGACCAGAGAAAAATC
ACTCAGGGTCAATGCCAGCGCTTCGTTAATACAGATGTAGGTGTTCCACAGGGTAGCCAGCAGCATCCTG
CGATGCAGATCCGGAACATAATGGTGCAGGGCGCTGACTTCCGCGTTTCCAGACTTTACGAAACACGGAA
ACCGAAGACCATTCATGTTGTTGCTCAGGTCGCAGACGTTTTGCAGCAGCAGTCGCTTCACGTTCGCTCG
CGTATCGGTGATTCATTCTGCTAACCAGTAAGGCAACCCCGCCAGCCTAGCCGGGTCCTCAACGACAGGA
GCACGATCATGCGCACCCGTGGGGCCGCCATGCCGGCGATAATGGCCTGCTTCTCGCCGAAACGTTTGGT
GGCGGGACCAGTGACGAAGGCTTGAGCGAGGGCGTGCAAGATTCCGAATACCGCAAGCGACAGGCCGATC
ATCGTCGCGCTCCAGCGAAAGCGGTCCTCGCCGAAAATGACCCAGAGCGCTGCCGGC
