>Addgene plasmid #220234 | H6Gb1-CREB(1-280) C90A, T172C, T259C | depositor partial sequence | sequence record 430465 | T7 promoter to terminator
CNNNGTCATTCCCTCTAGAATATTTTGTTTAACTTTAAGAAGGAGATATACCATGGGCCATCATCATCAT
CATCACAGCAGCGGC
[168 nt withheld, positions 86-253]
GAATTCAGCAGCGGCAGCAGCGGCGAAAACCTGTATTTTCAGGGCTCCCATATGACCATGGACTCTGGAG
CAGACAACCAGCAGAGTGGAGATGCTGCTGTAACAGAAGCTGAAAGTCAACAAATGACAGTTCAAGCCCA
GCCACAGATTGCCACATTAGCCCAGGTATCCATGCCAGCAGCTCATGCGACGTCATCTGCTCCCACTGTA
ACCTTAGTGCAGCTGCCCAATGGGCAGACAGTCCAGGTCCATGGGGTCATCCAGGCGGCCCAGCCATCAG
TTATTCAGTCTCCACAAGTCCAAACAGTTCAGTCTTCCGCGAAGGACTTAAAAAGACTTTTCTCCGGAAC
TCAGATTTCAACTATTGCAGAAAGTGAAGATTCACAGGAGTCTGTGGATAGTGTAACTGATTCCCAAAAA
CGAAGGGAAATCCTTTCAAGGAGGCCTTCCTACAGGAAAATTTTGAATGACTTATCTTCTGATGCACCAG
GGGTGCCAAGGATTGAAGAAGAAAAATCAGAAGAAGAGACTTCAGCCCCTGCCATCACCACTGTAACAGT
GCCATGCCCGATTTACCAAACTAGCAGTGGGCAGTATATTGCCATTACCCAGGGAGGAGCAATACAGCTG
GCTAACAATGGTACCGATGGGGTACAGGGCCTGCAGACATTAACCATGACCAATGCAGCTGCCACTCAGC
CGGGTACTACCATTCTACAATATGCACAGACCACTGATGGACAGCAGATTCTAGTGCCCAGCAACCAAGT
TGTTGTTCAAGCTGCCTCTGGTGATGTACAAACATACCAGATTCGCACAGCACCCTGCAGCACCATTGCC
CCTGGAGTTGTTATGGCGTCCTCCCCAGCACTTCCTACACAGCCTGCTGAATAATAGGCACGAAAGAGAG
AGGTTCGTCTAATGAAGAACAGGGAAGCAGCAAGAGAATCTCGTAGAAAGAAGAAAGAATATGTGAAATC
TTTAGAGAACAGAGTGGCAGTGCTTGAAAACCAAAACAAAACATTGATTGAGGAGCTAAAAGCACTTAAG
GACCTTTACTCCCACAAGTCAGATTAATAGGATCCGAATTCGAGCTCCGTCGACAAGCTTGCGGCCGCAC
TCGAGCACCACCACCACCACCACTGAGATCCGGCTGCTAACAAAGCCCGAAAGAAGCGA
